>Addgene plasmid #183324 | CROP_C9_Puro_TOP2A | addgene full sequence | sequence record 362763 | Addgene NGS Result
CAGCTATGACCATGATTACGCCAAGCGCGCAATTAACCCTCACTAAAGGGAACAAAAGCTGGAGCTGCAA
GCTTAATGTAGTCTTATGCAATACTCTTGTAGTCTTGCAACATGGTAACGATGAGTTAGCAACATGCCTT
ACAAGGAGAGAAAAAGCACCGTGCATGCCGATTGGTGGAAGTAAGGTGGTACGATCGTGCCTTATTAGGA
AGGCAACAGACGGGTCTGACATGGATTGGACGAACCACTGAATTGCCGCATTGCAGAGATATTGTATTTA
AGTGCCTAGCTCGATACATAAACGGGTCTCTCTGGTTAGACCAGATCTGAGCCTGGGAGCTCTCTGGCTA
ACTAGGGAACCCACTGCTTAAGCCTCAATAAAGCTTGCCTTGAGTGCTTCAAGTAGTGTGTGCCCGTCTG
TTGTGTGACTCTGGTAACTAGAGATCCCTCAGACCCTTTTAGTCAGTGTGGAAAATCTCTAGCAGTGGCG
CCCGAACAGGGACTTGAAAGCGAAAGGGAAACCAGAGGAGCTCTCTCGACGCAGGACTCGGCTTGCTGAA
GCGCGCACGGCAAGAGGCGAGGGGCGGCGACTGGTGAGTACGCCAAAAATTTTGACTAGCGGAGGCTAGA
AGGAGAGAGATGGGTGCGAGAGCGTCAGTATTAAGCGGGGGAGAATTAGATCGCGATGGGAAAAAATTCG
GTTAAGGCCAGGGGGAAAGAAAAAATATAAATTAAAACATATAGTATGGGCAAGCAGGGAGCTAGAACGA
TTCGCAGTTAATCCTGGCCTGTTAGAAACATCAGAAGGCTGTAGACAAATACTGGGACAGCTACAACCAT
CCCTTCAGACAGGATCAGAAGAACTTAGATCATTATATAATACAGTAGCAACCCTCTATTGTGTGCATCA
AAGGATAGAGATAAAAGACACCAAGGAAGCTTTAGACAAGATAGAGGAAGAGCAAAACAAAAGTAAGACC
ACCGCACAGCAAGCGGCCGCTGATCTTCAGACCTGGAGGAGGAGATATGAGGGACAATTGGAGAAGTGAA
TTATATAAATATAAAGTAGTAAAAATTGAACCATTAGGAGTAGCACCCACCAAGGCAAAGAGAAGAGTGG
TGCAGAGAGAAAAAAGAGCAGTGGGAATAGGAGCTTTGTTCCTTGGGTTCTTGGGAGCAGCAGGAAGCAC
TATGGGCGCAGCGTCAATGACGCTGACGGTACAGGCCAGACAATTATTGTCTGGTATAGTGCAGCAGCAG
AACAATTTGCTGAGGGCTATTGAGGCGCAACAGCATCTGTTGCAACTCACAGTCTGGGGCATCAAGCAGC
TCCAGGCAAGAATCCTGGCTGTGGAAAGATACCTAAAGGATCAACAGCTCCTGGGGATTTGGGGTTGCTC
TGGAAAACTCATTTGCACCACTGCTGTGCCTTGGAATGCTAGTTGGAGTAATAAATCTCTGGAACAGATT
TGGAATCACACGACCTGGATGGAGTGGGACAGAGAAATTAACAATTACACAAGCTTAATACACTCCTTAA
TTGAAGAATCGCAAAACCAGCAAGAAAAGAATGAACAAGAATTATTGGAATTAGATAAATGGGCAAGTTT
GTGGAATTGGTTTAACATAACAAATTGGCTGTGGTATATAAAATTATTCATAATGATAGTAGGAGGCTTG
GTAGGTTTAAGAATAGTTTTTGCTGTACTTTCTATAGTGAATAGAGTTAGGCAGGGATATTCACCATTAT
CGTTTCAGAATCTTGAGACAAATGGCAGTATTCATCCACAATTTTAAAAGAAAAGGGGGGATTGGGGGGT
ACAGTGCAGGGGAAAGAATAGTAGACATAATAGCAACAGACATACAAACTAAAGAATTACAAAAACAAAT
TACAAAAATTCAAAATTTTCGGGTTTATTACAGGGACAGCAGAGATCCACTTTGGCGCCGGCTCGAGGGG
GCCCGGGTGCAAAGATGGATAAAGTTTTAAACAGAGAGGAATCTTTGCAGCTAATGGACCTTCTAGGTCT
TGAAAGGAGTGGGAATTGGCTCCGTAGGTCTTGAAAGGAGTGGGAATTGGCTCCGGTGCCCGTCAGTGGG
CAGAGCGCACATCGCCCACAGTCCCCGAGAAGTTGGGGGGAGGGGTCGGCAATTGATCCGGTGCCTAGAG
AAGGTGGCGCGGGGTAAACTGGGAAAGTGATGTCGTGTACTGGCTCCGCCTTTTTCCCGAGGGTGGGGGA
GAACCGTATATAAGTGCAGTAGTCGCCGTGAACGTTCTTTTTCGCAACGGGTTTGCCGCCAGAACACAGG
ACCGGTTCTAGAGCGCTGCCACCATGGACAAGAAGTACAGCATCGGCCTGGACATCGGCACCAACTCTGT
GGGCTGGGCCGTGATCACCGACGAGTACAAGGTGCCCAGCAAGAAATTCAAGGTGCTGGGCAACACCGAC
CGGCACAGCATCAAGAAGAACCTGATCGGAGCCCTGCTGTTCGACAGCGGCGAAACAGCCGAGGCCACCC
GGCTGAAGAGAACCGCCAGAAGAAGATACACCAGACGGAAGAACCGGATCTGCTATCTGCAAGAGATCTT
CAGCAACGAGATGGCCAAGGTGGACGACAGCTTCTTCCACAGACTGGAAGAGTCCTTCCTGGTGGAAGAG
GATAAGAAGCACGAGCGGCACCCCATCTTCGGCAACATCGTGGACGAGGTGGCCTACCACGAGAAGTACC
CCACCATCTACCACCTGAGAAAGAAACTGGTGGACAGCACCGACAAGGCCGACCTGCGGCTGATCTATCT
GGCCCTGGCCCACATGATCAAGTTCCGGGGCCACTTCCTGATCGAGGGCGACCTGAACCCCGACAACAGC
GACGTGGACAAGCTGTTCATCCAGCTGGTGCAGACCTACAACCAGCTGTTCGAGGAAAACCCCATCAACG
CCAGCGGCGTGGACGCCAAGGCCATCCTGTCTGCCAGACTGAGCAAGAGCAGACGGCTGGAAAATCTGAT
CGCCCAGCTGCCCGGCGAGAAGAAGAATGGCCTGTTCGGAAACCTGATTGCCCTGAGCCTGGGCCTGACC
CCCAACTTCAAGAGCAACTTCGACCTGGCCGAGGATGCCAAACTGCAGCTGAGCAAGGACACCTACGACG
ACGACCTGGACAACCTGCTGGCCCAGATCGGCGACCAGTACGCCGACCTGTTTCTGGCCGCCAAGAACCT
GTCCGACGCCATCCTGCTGAGCGACATCCTGAGAGTGAACACCGAGATCACCAAGGCCCCCCTGAGCGCC
TCTATGATCAAGAGATACGACGAGCACCACCAGGACCTGACCCTGCTGAAAGCTCTCGTGCGGCAGCAGC
TGCCTGAGAAGTACAAAGAGATTTTCTTCGACCAGAGCAAGAACGGCTACGCCGGCTACATTGACGGCGG
AGCCAGCCAGGAAGAGTTCTACAAGTTCATCAAGCCCATCCTGGAAAAGATGGACGGCACCGAGGAACTG
CTCGTGAAGCTGAACAGAGAGGACCTGCTGCGGAAGCAGCGGACCTTCGACAACGGCAGCATCCCCCACC
AGATCCACCTGGGAGAGCTGCACGCCATTCTGCGGCGGCAGGAAGATTTTTACCCATTCCTGAAGGACAA
CCGGGAAAAGATCGAGAAGATCCTGACCTTCCGCATCCCCTACTACGTGGGCCCTCTGGCCAGGGGAAAC
AGCAGATTCGCCTGGATGACCAGAAAGAGCGAGGAAACCATCACCCCCTGGAACTTCGAGGAAGTGGTGG
ACAAGGGCGCTTCCGCCCAGAGCTTCATCGAGCGGATGACCAACTTCGATAAGAACCTGCCCAACGAGAA
GGTGCTGCCCAAGCACAGCCTGCTGTACGAGTACTTCACCGTGTATAACGAGCTGACCAAAGTGAAATAC
GTGACCGAGGGAATGAGAAAGCCCGCCTTCCTGAGCGGCGAGCAGAAAAAGGCCATCGTGGACCTGCTGT
TCAAGACCAACCGGAAAGTGACCGTGAAGCAGCTGAAAGAGGACTACTTCAAGAAAATCGAGTGCTTCGA
CTCCGTGGAAATCTCCGGCGTGGAAGATCGGTTCAACGCCTCCCTGGGCACATACCACGATCTGCTGAAA
ATTATCAAGGACAAGGACTTCCTGGACAATGAGGAAAACGAGGACATTCTGGAAGATATCGTGCTGACCC
TGACACTGTTTGAGGACAGAGAGATGATCGAGGAACGGCTGAAAACCTATGCCCACCTGTTCGACGACAA
AGTGATGAAGCAGCTGAAGCGGCGGAGATACACCGGCTGGGGCAGGCTGAGCCGGAAGCTGATCAACGGC
ATCCGGGACAAGCAGTCCGGCAAGACAATCCTGGATTTCCTGAAGTCCGACGGCTTCGCCAACAGAAACT
TCATGCAGCTGATCCACGACGACAGCCTGACCTTTAAAGAGGACATCCAGAAAGCCCAGGTGTCCGGCCA
GGGCGATAGCCTGCACGAGCACATTGCCAATCTGGCCGGCAGCCCCGCCATTAAGAAGGGCATCCTGCAG
ACAGTGAAGGTGGTGGACGAGCTCGTGAAAGTGATGGGCCGGCACAAGCCCGAGAACATCGTGATCGAAA
TGGCCAGAGAGAACCAGACCACCCAGAAGGGACAGAAGAACAGCCGCGAGAGAATGAAGCGGATCGAAGA
GGGCATCAAAGAGCTGGGCAGCCAGATCCTGAAAGAACACCCCGTGGAAAACACCCAGCTGCAGAACGAG
AAGCTGTACCTGTACTACCTGCAGAATGGGCGGGATATGTACGTGGACCAGGAACTGGACATCAACCGGC
TGTCCGACTACGATGTGGACCATATCGTGCCTCAGAGCTTTCTGAAGGACGACTCCATCGACAACAAGGT
GCTGACCAGAAGCGACAAGAACCGGGGCAAGAGCGACAACGTGCCCTCCGAAGAGGTCGTGAAGAAGATG
AAGAACTACTGGCGGCAGCTGCTGAACGCCAAGCTGATTACCCAGAGAAAGTTCGACAATCTGACCAAGG
CCGAGAGAGGCGGCCTGAGCGAACTGGATAAGGCCGGCTTCATCAAGAGACAGCTGGTGGAAACCCGGCA
GATCACAAAGCACGTGGCACAGATCCTGGACTCCCGGATGAACACTAAGTACGACGAGAATGACAAGCTG
ATCCGGGAAGTGAAAGTGATCACCCTGAAGTCCAAGCTGGTGTCCGATTTCCGGAAGGATTTCCAGTTTT
ACAAAGTGCGCGAGATCAACAACTACCACCACGCCCACGACGCCTACCTGAACGCCGTCGTGGGAACCGC
CCTGATCAAAAAGTACCCTAAGCTGGAAAGCGAGTTCGTGTACGGCGACTACAAGGTGTACGACGTGCGG
AAGATGATCGCCAAGAGCGAGCAGGAAATCGGCAAGGCTACCGCCAAGTACTTCTTCTACAGCAACATCA
TGAACTTTTTCAAGACCGAGATTACCCTGGCCAACGGCGAGATCCGGAAGCGGCCTCTGATCGAGACAAA
CGGCGAAACCGGGGAGATCGTGTGGGATAAGGGCCGGGATTTTGCCACCGTGCGGAAAGTGCTGAGCATG
CCCCAAGTGAATATCGTGAAAAAGACCGAGGTGCAGACAGGCGGCTTCAGCAAAGAGTCTATCCTGCCCA
AGAGGAACAGCGATAAGCTGATCGCCAGAAAGAAGGACTGGGACCCTAAGAAGTACGGCGGCTTCGACAG
CCCCACCGTGGCCTATTCTGTGCTGGTGGTGGCCAAAGTGGAAAAGGGCAAGTCCAAGAAACTGAAGAGT
GTGAAAGAGCTGCTGGGGATCACCATCATGGAAAGAAGCAGCTTCGAGAAGAATCCCATCGACTTTCTGG
AAGCCAAGGGCTACAAAGAAGTGAAAAAGGACCTGATCATCAAGCTGCCTAAGTACTCCCTGTTCGAGCT
GGAAAACGGCCGGAAGAGAATGCTGGCCTCTGCCGGCGAACTGCAGAAGGGAAACGAACTGGCCCTGCCC
TCCAAATATGTGAACTTCCTGTACCTGGCCAGCCACTATGAGAAGCTGAAGGGCTCCCCCGAGGATAATG
AGCAGAAACAGCTGTTTGTGGAACAGCACAAGCACTACCTGGACGAGATCATCGAGCAGATCAGCGAGTT
CTCCAAGAGAGTGATCCTGGCCGACGCTAATCTGGACAAAGTGCTGTCCGCCTACAACAAGCACCGGGAT
AAGCCCATCAGAGAGCAGGCCGAGAATATCATCCACCTGTTTACCCTGACCAATCTGGGAGCCCCTGCCG
CCTTCAAGTACTTTGACACCACCATCGACCGGAAGAGGTACACCAGCACCAAAGAGGTGCTGGACGCCAC
CCTGATCCACCAGAGCATCACCGGCCTGTACGAGACACGGATCGACCTGTCTCAGCTGGGAGGCGACAAG
CGACCTGCCGCCACAAAGAAGGCTGGACAGGCTAAGAAGAAGAAAGATTACAAAGACGATGACGATAAGG
GATCCGGCGCAACAAACTTCTCTCTGCTGAAACAAGCCGGAGATGTCGAAGAGAATCCTGGACCGATGAC
CGAGTACAAGCCCACGGTGCGCCTCGCCACCCGCGACGACGTCCCCAGGGCCGTACGCACCCTCGCCGCC
GCGTTCGCCGACTACCCCGCCACGCGCCACACCGTCGATCCGGACCGCCACATCGAGCGGGTCACCGAGC
TGCAAGAACTCTTCCTCACGCGCGTCGGGCTCGACATCGGCAAGGTGTGGGTCGCGGACGACGGCGCCGC
CGTGGCGGTCTGGACCACGCCGGAGAGCGTCGAAGCGGGGGCGGTGTTCGCCGAGATCGGCCCGCGCATG
GCCGAGTTGAGCGGTTCCCGGCTGGCCGCGCAGCAACAGATGGAAGGCCTCCTGGCGCCGCACCGGCCCA
AGGAGCCCGCGTGGTTCCTGGCCACCGTCGGAGTCTCGCCCGACCACCAGGGCAAGGGTCTGGGCAGCGC
CGTCGTGCTCCCCGGAGTGGAGGCGGCCGAGCGCGCCGGGGTGCCCGCCTTCCTGGAGACCTCCGCGCCC
CGCAACCTCCCCTTCTACGAGCGGCTCGGCTTCACCGTCACCGCCGACGTCGAGGTGCCCGAAGGACCGC
GCACCTGGTGCATGACCCGCAAGCCCGGTGCCTGAACGCGTTAAGTCGACAATCAACCTCTGGATTACAA
AATTTGTGAAAGATTGACTGGTATTCTTAACTATGTTGCTCCTTTTACGCTATGTGGATACGCTGCTTTA
ATGCCTTTGTATCATGCTATTGCTTCCCGTATGGCTTTCATTTTCTCCTCCTTGTATAAATCCTGGTTGC
TGTCTCTTTATGAGGAGTTGTGGCCCGTTGTCAGGCAACGTGGCGTGGTGTGCACTGTGTTTGCTGACGC
AACCCCCACTGGTTGGGGCATTGCCACCACCTGTCAGCTCCTTTCCGGGACTTTCGCTTTCCCCCTCCCT
ATTGCCACGGCGGAACTCATCGCCGCCTGCCTTGCCCGCTGCTGGACAGGGGCTCGGCTGTTGGGCACTG
ACAATTCCGTGGTGTTGTCGGGGAAATCATCGTCCTTTCCTTGGCTGCTCGCCTGTGTTGCCACCTGGAT
TCTGCGCGGGACGTCCTTCTGCTACGTCCCTTCGGCCCTCAATCCAGCGGACCTTCCTTCCCGCGGCCTG
CTGCCGGCTCTGCGGCCTCTTCCGCGTCTTCGCCTTCGCCCTCAGACGAGTCGGATCTCCCTTTGGGCCG
CCTCCCCGCGTCGACTTTAAGACCAATGACTTACAAGGCAGCTGTAGATCTTAGCCACTTTTTAAAAGAA
AAGGGGGGACTGGAAGGGCTAATTCACTCCCAACGAAGACAAGATTTCACCATTATCGTTTCAGACCCAC
CTCCCAACCCCGAGGGGACCCAGAGAGGGCCTATTTCCCATGATTCCTTCATATTTGCATATACGATACA
AGGCTGTTAGAGAGATAATTAGAATTAATTTGACTGTAAACACAAAGATATTAGTACAAAATACGTGACG
TAGAAAGTAATAATTTCTTGGGTAGTTTGCAGTTTTAAAATTATGTTTTAAAATGGACTATCATATGCTT
ACCGTAACTTGAAAGTATTTCGATTTCTTGGCTTTATATATCTTGTGGAAAGGACGAAACACCGGCCTTC
CTGAATTTGAAGAGGTTTTAGAGCTAGAAATAGCAAGTTAAAATAAGGCTAGTCCGTTATCAACTTGAAA
AAGTGGCACCGAGTCGGTGCTTTTTTAAGCTTGGCGTAACTAGATCTTGAGACACTGCTTTTTGCTTGTA
CTGGGTCTCTCTGGTTAGACCAGATCTGAGCCTGGGAGCTCTCTGGCTAACTAGGGAACCCACTGCTTAA
GCCTCAATAAAGCTTGCCTTGAGTGCTTCAAGTAGTGTGTGCCCGTCTGTTGTGTGACTCTGGTAACTAG
AGATCCCTCAGACCCTTTTAGTCAGTGTGGAAAATCTCTAGCAGTACGTATAGTAGTTCATGTCATCTTA
TTATTCAGTATTTATAACTTGCAAAGAAATGAATATCAGAGAGTGAGAGGAACTTGTTTATTGCAGCTTA
TAATGGTTACAAATAAAGCAATAGCATCACAAATTTCACAAATAAAGCATTTTTTTCACTGCATTCTAGT
TGTGGTTTGTCCAAACTCATCAATGTATCTTATCATGTCTGGCTCTAGCTATCCCGCCCCTAACTCCGCC
CATCCCGCCCCTAACTCCGCCCAGTTCCGCCCATTCTCCGCCCCATGGCTGACTAATTTTTTTTATTTAT
GCAGAGGCCGAGGCCGCCTCGGCCTCTGAGCTATTCCAGAAGTAGTGAGGAGGCTTTTTTGGAGGCCTAG
GGACGTACCCAATTCGCCCTATAGTGAGTCGTATTACGCGCGCTCACTGGCCGTCGTTTTACAACGTCGT
GACTGGGAAAACCCTGGCGTTACCCAACTTAATCGCCTTGCAGCACATCCCCCTTTCGCCAGCTGGCGTA
ATAGCGAAGAGGCCCGCACCGATCGCCCTTCCCAACAGTTGCGCAGCCTGAATGGCGAATGGG
[124 nt withheld, positions 9094-9217]
C
[91 nt withheld, positions 9219-9309]
A
[49 nt withheld, positions 9311-9359]
CCTTTGACGTTGGAGTCCACGTTCTTT
[37 nt withheld, positions 9387-9423]
ACCCTATCTCGGTCTATTCTTTTGATTTATAAGGGATTTTGCCGATTTCGGCCTATTGGTTAAAAAATGA
GCTGATTTAACAAAAATTTAACGCGAATTTTAACAAAATATTAACGCTTACAATTTAGGTGGCACTTTTC
GGGGAAATGTGCGCGGAACCCCTATTTGTTTATTTTTCTAAATACATTCAAATATGTATCCGCTCATGAG
ACAATAACCCTGATAAATGCTTCAATAATATTGAAAAAGGAAGAGTATGAGTATTCAACATTTCCGTGTC
GCCCTTATTCCCTTTTTTGCGGCATTTTGCCTTCCTGTTTTTGCTCACCCAGAAACGCTGGTGAAAGTAA
AAGATGCTGAAGATCAGTTGGGTGCACGAGTGGGTTACATCGAACTGGATCTCAACAGCGGTAAGATCCT
TGAGAGTTTTCGCCCCGAAGAACGTTTTCCAATGATGAGCACTTTTAAAGTTCTGCTATGTGGCGCGGTA
TTATCCCGTATTGACGCCGGGCAAGAGCAACTCGGTCGCCGCATACACTATTCTCAGAATGACTTGGTTG
AGTACTCACCAGTCACAGAAAAGCATCTTACGGATGGCATGACAGTAAGAGAATTATGCAGTGCTGCCAT
AACCATGAGTGATAACACTGCGGCCAACTTACTTCTGACAACGATCGGAGGACCGAAGGAGCTAACCGCT
TTTTTGCACAACATGGGGGATCATGTAACTCGCCTTGATCGTTGGGAACCGGAGCTGAATGAAGCCATAC
CAAACGACGAGCGTGACACCACGATGCCTGTAGCAATGGCAACAACGTTGCGCAAACTATTAACTGGCGA
ACTACTTACTCTAGCTTCCCGGCAACAATTAATAGACTGGATGGAGGCGGATAAAGTTGCAGGACCACTT
CTGCGCTCGGCCCTTCCGGCTGGCTGGTTTATTGCTGATAAATCTGGAGCCGGTGAGCGTGGGTCTCGCG
GTATCATTGCAGCACTGGGGCCAGATGGTAAGCCCTCCCGTATCGTAGTTATCTACACGACGGGGAGTCA
GGCAACTATGGATGAACGAAATAGACAGATCGCTGAGATAGGTGCCTCACTGATTAAGCATTGGTAACTG
TCAGACCAAGTTTACTCATATATACTTTAGATTGATTTAAAACTTCATTTTTAATTTAAAAGGATCTAGG
TGAAGATCCTTTTTGATAATCTCATGACCAAAATCCCTTAACGTGAGTTTTCGTTCCACTGAGCGTCAGA
CCCCGTAGAAAAGATCAAAGGATCTTCTTGAGATCCTTTTTTTCTGCGCGTAATCTGCTGCTTGCAAACA
AAAAAACCACCGCTACCAGCGGTGGTTTGTTTGCCGGATCAAGAGCTACCAACTCTTTTTCCGAAGGTAA
CTGGCTTCAGCAGAGCGCAGATACCAAATACTGTTCTTCTAGTGTAGCCGTAGTTAGGCCACCACTTCAA
GAACTCTGTAGCACCGCCTACATACCTCGCTCTGCTAATCCTGTTACCAGTGGCTGCTGCCAGTGGCGAT
AAGTCGTGTCTTACCGGGTTGGACTCAAGACGATAGTTACCGGATAAGGCGCAGCGGTCGGGCTGAACGG
GGGGTTCGTGCACACAGCCCAGCTTGGAGCGAACGACCTACACCGAACTGAGATACCTACAGCGTGAGCT
ATGAGAAAGCGCCACGCTTCCCGAAGGGAGAAAGGCGGACAGGTATCCGGTAAGCGGCAGGGTCGGAACA
GGAGAGCGCACGAGGGAGCTTCCAGGGGGAAACGCCTGGTATCTTTATAGTCCTGTCGGGTTTCGCCACC
TCTGACTTGAGCGTCGATTTTTGTGATGCTCGTCAGGGGGGCGGAGCCTATGGAAAAACGCCAGCAACGC
GGCCTTTTTACGGTTCCTGGCCTTTTGCTGGCCTTTTGCTCACATGTTCTTTCCTGCGTTATCCCCTGAT
TCTGTGGATAACCGTATTACCGCCTTTGAGTGAGCTGATACCGCTCGCCGCAGCCGAACGACCGAGCGCA
GCGAGTCAGTGAGCGAGGAAGCGGAAGAGCGCCCAATACGCAAACCGCCTCTCCCCGCGCGTTGGCCGAT
TCATTAATGCAGCTGGCACGACAGGTTTCCCGACTGGAAAGCGGGCAGTGAGCGCAACGCAATTAATGTG
AGTTAGCTCACTCATTAGGCACCCCAGGCTTTACACTTTATGCTTCCGGCTCGTATGTTGTGTGGAATTG
TGAGCGGATAACAATTTCACACAGGAAA
Features (pLannotate 1.2.2; 30 found; start..end, strand, type, name):
     31..49      +  promoter       T3 promoter: promoter for bacteriophage T3 RNA polymerase
     77..303     +  promoter       RSV promoter: Rous sarcoma virus enhancer/promoter
    304..484     +  LTR            5' LTR (truncated): truncated 5' long terminal repeat (LTR) from HIV-1
    531..656     +  misc_feature   HIV-1 Ψ: packaging signal of human immunodeficiency virus type 1
    640..1003    +  CDS            HIV-1 gag (fragment): gag protein from human immunodeficiency virus 1; gag
   1149..1382    +  misc_feature   RRE: The Rev response element (RRE) of HIV-1 allows for Rev-dependent mRNA export from the nucleus to the cytoplasm.
   1792..1909    +  misc_feature   cPPT/CTS: central polypurine tract and central termination sequence of HIV-1
   1975..2041    +  CDS            small t antigen (fragment): SV40 (simian virus 40) small t antigen
   2055..2072    +  CDS            small t antigen (fragment): SV40 (simian virus 40) small t antigen
   2098..2309    +  promoter       EF-1α core promoter: core promoter for human elongation factor EF-1α
   2334..6437    +  CDS            Cas9: Cas9 (Csn1) endonuclease from the Streptococcus pyogenes Type II CRISPR/Cas system generates RNA-guided double strand breaks in DNA
   6576..7175    +  CDS            PuroR (fragment): puromycin N-acetyltransferase; pac from Streptomyces; confers resistance to puromycin
   7191..7779    +  misc_feature   WPRE: woodchuck hepatitis virus posttranscriptional regulatory element
   7775..7885    +  CDS            nef (fragment): NEF_HV1LA - Experimental evidence at protein level: Swiss-Prot protein existence level 1. Extracellular Nef protein targets CD4(+) T-lymphocytes for apoptosis by interacting with CXCR4 surface receptors. From Human immunodeficiency virus type 1 group M subtype B (isolate Lai) (HIV-1).
   7905..7931    +  CDS            Rev (fragment): human immunodeficiency virus 1 (HIV-1) Rev protein; rev; enhances nuclear export of unspliced and incompletely spliced viral mRNAs
   7935..8175    +  promoter       U6 promoter: RNA polymerase III promoter for human U6 snRNA
   8205..8280    +  misc_RNA       gRNA scaffold: guide RNA scaffold for the Streptococcus pyogenes CRISPR/Cas9 system
   8333..8513    +  LTR            5' LTR (truncated): truncated 5' long terminal repeat (LTR) from HIV-1
   8591..8712    +  polyA_signal   SV40 poly(A) signal: SV40 polyadenylation signal
   8752..8887    +  rep_origin     SV40 ori: SV40 origin of replication
   8908..8926    -  promoter       T7 promoter: promoter for bacteriophage T7 RNA polymerase
   8934..9089    +  CDS            lacZα (fragment): LacZα fragment of β-galactosidase; lacZ fragment
   9094..9522    +  rep_origin     f1 ori (sequence partly withheld): f1 bacteriophage origin of replication; arrow indicates direction of (+) strand synthesis
   9575..9679    +  promoter       AmpR promoter: bla
   9680..10540   +  CDS            AmpR: β-lactamase; bla; confers resistance to ampicillin, carbenicillin, and related antibiotics
  10711..11299   +  rep_origin     ori: high-copy-number ColE1/pMB1/pBR322/pUC origin of replication
  11482..11574   +  CDS            lacI (fragment): lac repressor; lacI; The lac repressor binds to the lac operator to inhibit transcription in E. coli. This inhibition can be relieved by adding lactose or isopropyl-β-D-thiogalactopyranoside (IPTG).
  11587..11608   +  protein_bind   CAP binding site: CAP binding activates transcription in the presence of cAMP. E. coli catabolite activator protein
  11623..11653   +  promoter       lac promoter: promoter for the E. coli lac operon
  11657..11679   +  protein_bind   lac operator (fragment): The lac repressor binds to the lac operator to inhibit transcription in E. coli. This inhibition can be relieved by adding lactose or isopropyl-β-D-thiogalactopyranoside (IPTG). lac repressor encoded by lacI
