[The description below was written by a language model from this plasmid's Addgene catalogue record and pLannotate feature annotations shown in this document.]
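Description:
CROP_C9_Puro_TOP2A is an all-in-one lentiviral CRISPR knockout plasmid built on the CROPseq backbone, carrying both Streptococcus pyogenes Cas9 and a single guide RNA directed against the TOP2A gene. It is propagated in E. coli as a high-copy plasmid through a ColE1/pUC-type origin with ampicillin selection (AmpR). An f1 origin, an SV40 origin and SV40 polyadenylation signal, and residual lac and T3/T7 promoter elements are also present in the backbone.

The viral portion has a third-generation-style layout. An RSV promoter drives a truncated HIV-1 5' LTR, followed by the Ψ packaging signal with a gag fragment, the RRE for Rev-dependent nuclear export, and the cPPT/CTS. Internally, an EF-1α core promoter drives Cas9, followed in the same orientation by a puromycin N-acetyltransferase coding sequence and a WPRE that enhances transcript expression. The element linking Cas9 and PuroR is not annotated in the feature table, although the arrangement suggests a single transcription unit that allows puromycin selection of transduced cells. The human U6 promoter, guide and gRNA scaffold sit downstream of the WPRE, immediately before the truncated 3' LTR. This is the hallmark CROPseq placement: the cassette is copied into the 5' LTR during reverse transcription, and the guide is also embedded in the polyadenylated Pol II transcript, so it can be read out in RNA sequencing.

The construct is intended for packaging into lentivirus and transducing mammalian cells to knock out TOP2A. It comes from work on screening cancer vulnerabilities in engineered ex vivo tissue cultures. The record does not state what specific role this guide played in that work.
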