Addgene plasmid #183324: CROP_C9_Puro_TOP2A
Purpose: All-in-One CRISPRko system with a guide RNA that targets TOP2A gene
Depositing lab: Prashant Mali. Depositing organization: University of California, San Diego (UCSD). Publication: Integrated genome and tissue engineering enables screening of cancer vulnerabilities in physiologically relevant perfusable ex vivo cultures. Hu M, Lei XY, Larson JD, McAlonis M, Ford K, McDonald D, Mach K, Rusert JM, Wechsler-Reya RJ, Mali P. Biomaterials. 2022 Jan;280:121276. doi: 10.1016/j.biomaterials.2021.121276. Epub 2021 Dec 2. PubMed 34890975.
Backbone
  Vector backbone: CROPseq
  Vector type: Lentiviral
Growth in bacteria
  Bacterial resistance: Ampicillin, 100 μg/mL
  Growth temperature: 37°C
  Growth strain: NEB Stable
  Copy number: High Copy
Gene/Insert
  Gene/Insert name: TOP2A
  gRNA/shRNA sequence: GCCTTCCTGAATTTGAAGAG
  Species: Synthetic
  Cloning method: Gibson Cloning
Terms and licenses: Academic/Nonprofit Terms; Industry Terms: Not Available to Industry
How to cite: CROP_C9_Puro_TOP2A was a gift from Prashant Mali (Addgene plasmid # 183324 ; http://n2t.net/addgene:183324 ; RRID:Addgene_183324)
